>Addgene plasmid #213918 | pAAV_BiLAMP5e3_jGCaMP8m | addgene full sequence | sequence record 421858 | Addgene NGS Result
CCTGCAGGCAGCTGCGCGCTCGCTCGCTCACTGAGGCCGCCCGGGCGTCGGGCGACCTTTGGTCGCCCGG
CCTCAGTGAGCGAGCGAGCGCGCAGAGAGGGAGTGGCCAACTCCATCACTAGGGGTTCCTGCGGCCGCAC
GCGTATCGATAAAGGATCTTGGCCCTGTACGCCTAAGCATCCCTTCGGTTTGGTAGCAATGGATGATTGT
ATGCACCATTCTGGTTCACATGAGTTTTCTTTCTTTCTTTTGACAGCATCTGATTATATTAGTGTGTATT
CATCAGGAACAAAATGGTTCCATCATTATTCAAGTGACTTGGATTCAGAATCACTAGACCTATCGAATAT
GCAGATGCAAAGGAAAGTTGGTCTATTCAGCCTATCCCGCAACAAGCCAAGAAAACCCTGGCACCAATCA
GGAACAACAAAAATGGAAGAAAGTATGTGCTTAATAATCGGTATCATTCTCTGAAGTAAATAAAAGTGCT
CAGATTAGTGGCAAAGCTCATTGGTTCTTTTAATATCAATTGTAATGCCATGAATTTTTCCCTTAGCTAC
TGTTTCTTATTGAAATGAACTGAAATAACTCTAAAAGAAACATCTATTATATGACTGCAAATGTTGGAGC
AGATATAAATCTGAATAGGCTTATGAGTAGAGTTTCTATCTTTGCCACTGGCTTTTAATTATTTTCCTAA
ATCACATATAACTTTGATGAAAGTGAATATTGCTATTTTCTGTCAGCCATGGTTGAATGACATCAACACA
GGAGCCATTATCGATGTTTAAACTTCCTGCAGCCCGGGCTGGGCATAAAAGTCAGGGCAGAGCCATCTAT
TGCTTACATTTGCTTCTAGCCTGCAAGTCGAGGAGCGCAGCCTTCCAGAAGCAGAGCGCGGCGCCTTAAG
CTGCAGAAGTTGGTCGTGAGGCACTGGGCACGTAAGTATCAAGGTTACAAGACAGGTTTAAGGAGACCAA
TAGAAACTGGGCTTGTCGAGACAGAGAAGACTCTTGCGTTTCTGATAGGCACCTATTGGTCTTACTGACA
TCCACTTTGCCTTTCTCTCCACAGGTGTCCACTCCCAGTTCAATTACAGCTCTTAAGAAAGCTAGCGAAT
TCAAGCTGCTAGCAAGGATCCACCCGCCACCATGCATCATCACCATCATCACACGCGTCGCAAGAAGACC
TTCAAGGAGGTGGCCACCGCCGTGAAGATCATCGGCCGCCTGATGGGCCTGAAGATCAACGTCTATATCA
AGGCCGACAAGCAGAAGAACGGCATCAAGGCGAACTTCCACATCCGCCACAACATCGAGGACGGCGGCGT
GCAGCTCGCCTACCACTACCAGCAGAACACCCCCATCGGCGACGGCCCCGTGCTGCTGCCCGACAACCAC
TACCTGAGCGTGGAGTCCAAACTTTCGAAAGACCCCAACGAGAAGCGCGATCACATGGTCCTGCTGGAGT
TCGTGACCGCCGCCGGGATCACTCTCGGCATGGACGAGCTGTACAAGGGCGGTACCGGAGGGAGCATGGT
GAGCAAGGGCGAGGAGCTGTTCACCGGGGTGGTGCCCATCCTGGTCGAGCTGGACGGCGACGTAAACGGC
CACAAGTTCAGCGTGTCCGGCGAGGGTGAGGGCGATGCCACCTACGGCAAGCTGACCCTGAAGTTCATCT
GCACCACCGGCAAGCTGCCCGTGCCCTGGCCCACCCTCGTGACCACCCTGACCTACGGCGTGCAGTGCTT
CAGCCGCTACCCCGACCACATGAAGCAGCACGACTTCTTCAAGTCCGCCATGCCCGAAGGCTACATCCAG
GAGCGCACCATCTTCTTCAAGGACGACGGCAACTACAAGACCCGCGCCGAGGTGAAGTTCGAGGGCGACA
CCCTGGTGAACCGCATCGAGCTGAAGGGCATCGACTTCAAGGAGGACGGCAACATCCTGGGGCACAAGCT
GGAGTACAACCTGCCGGACCAACTGACTGAAGAGCAGATCGCAGAATACAAAGAGGCTTTCTCCCTATTT
GACAAGGACGGGGATGGGACAATAACAACCAAGGAGCTGGGGACGGTGATGCGGTCTCTGGGGCAGAACC
CCACAGAAGCAGAGCTGCAGGACATGATCAATGAAGTAGATGCCGACGGTGACGGCACAATCGACTTCCC
TGAGTTCCTGACAATGATGGCAAGAAAAATGAAATACAGGGACACGGAAGAAGAAATTAGAGAAGCGTTC
GGTGTGTTTGATAAGGATGGCAATGGCTACATCAGTGCAGCAGAGCTTCGCCACGTGATGACAAACCTTG
GAGAGAAGTTAACAGATGAAGAGGTTGATGAAATGATCAGGGAAGCAGACATCGATGGGGATGGTCAGGT
AAACTACGAAGAGTTTGTACAAATGATGACAGCGAAGTAAAAGCTTATCGATAATCAACCTCTGGATTAC
AAAATTTGTGAAAGATTGACTGGTATTCTTAACTATGTTGCTCCTTTTACGCTATGTGGATACGCTGCTT
TAATGCCTTTGTATCATGCTATTGCTTCCCGTATGGCTTTCATTTTCTCCTCCTTGTATAAATCCTGGTT
GCTGTCTCTTTATGAGGAGTTGTGGCCCGTTGTCAGGCAACGTGGCGTGGTGTGCACTGTGTTTGCTGAC
GCAACCCCCACTGGTTGGGGCATTGCCACCACCTGTCAGCTCCTTTCCGGGACTTTCGCTTTCCCCCTCC
CTATTGCCACGGCGGAACTCATCGCCGCCTGCCTTGCCCGCTGCTGGACAGGGGCTCGGCTGTTGGGCAC
TGACAATTCCGTGGTGTTGTCGGGGAAATCATCGTCCTTTCCTTGGCTGCTCGCCTATGTTGCCACCTGG
ATTCTGCGCGGGACGTCCTTCTGCTACGTCCCTTCGGCCCTCAATCCAGCGGACCTTCCTTCCCGCGGCC
TGCTGCCGGCTCTGCGGCCTCTTCCGCGTCTTCGCCTTCGCCCTCAGACGAGTCGGATCTCCCTTTGGGC
CGCCTCCCCGCATCGATACCGAGCGCTGCTCGAGAGATCTGTGATAGCGGCCATCAAGCTGGCCGCGACT
CTAGATCATAATCAGCCATACCACATTTGTAGAGGTTTTACTTGCTTTAAAAAACCTCCCACACCTCCCC
CTGAACCTGAAACATAAAATGAATGCAATTGTTGTTGTTAACTTGTTTATTGCAGCTTATAATGGTTACA
AATAAAGCAATAGCATCACAAATTTCACAAATAAAGCATTTTTTTCACTGCATTCTAGTTGTGGTTTGTC
CAAACTCATCAATGTATCAGCTTATCGATACCGCATGCACGTGCGGACCGAGCGGCCGCAGGAACCCCTA
GTGATGGAGTTGGCCACTCCCTCTCTGCGCGCTCGCTCGCTCACTGAGGCCGGGCGACCAAAGGTCGCCC
GACGCCCGGGCTTTGCCCGGGCGGCCTCAGTGAGCGAGCGAGCGCGCAGCTGCCTGCAGGGGCGCCTGAT
GCGGTATTTTCTCCTTACGCATCTGTGCGGTATTTCACACCGCATA
[95 nt withheld, positions 3547-3641]
T
[46 nt withheld, positions 3643-3688]
C
[141 nt withheld, positions 3690-3830]
CCTTTGACGTTGGAGTCCACGTTCTTT
[37 nt withheld, positions 3858-3894]
ACTCTATCTCGGGCTATTCTTTTGATTTATAAGGGATTTTGCCGATTTCGGTCTATTGGTTAAAAAATGA
GCTGATTTAACAAAAATTTAACGCGAATTTTAACAAAATATTAACGTTTACAATTTTATGGTGCACTCTC
AGTACAATCTGCTCTGATGCCGCATAGTTAAGCCAGCCCCGACACCCGCCAACACCCGCTGACGCGCCCT
GACGGGCTTGTCTGCTCCCGGCATCCGCTTACAGACAAGCTGTGACCGTCTCCGGGAGCTGCATGTGTCA
GAGGTTTTCACCGTCATCACCGAAACGCGCGAGACGAAAGGGCCTCGTGATACGCCTATTTTTATAGGTT
AATGTCATGATAATAATGGTTTCTTAGACGTCAGGTGGCACTTTTCGGGGAAATGTGCGCGGAACCCCTA
TTTGTTTATTTTTCTAAATACATTCAAATATGTATCCGCTCATGAGACAATAACCCTGATAAATGCTTCA
ATAATATTGAAAAAGGAAGAGTATGAGTATTCAACATTTCCGTGTCGCCCTTATTCCCTTTTTTGCGGCA
TTTTGCCTTCCTGTTTTTGCTCACCCAGAAACGCTGGTGAAAGTAAAAGATGCTGAAGATCAGTTGGGTG
CACGAGTGGGTTACATCGAACTGGATCTCAACAGCGGTAAGATCCTTGAGAGTTTTCGCCCCGAAGAACG
TTTTCCAATGATGAGCACTTTTAAAGTTCTGCTATGTGGCGCGGTATTATCCCGTATTGACGCCGGGCAA
GAGCAACTCGGTCGCCGCATACACTATTCTCAGAATGACTTGGTTGAGTACTCACCAGTCACAGAAAAGC
ATCTTACGGATGGCATGACAGTAAGAGAATTATGCAGTGCTGCCATAACCATGAGTGATAACACTGCGGC
CAACTTACTTCTGACAACGATCGGAGGACCGAAGGAGCTAACCGCTTTTTTGCACAACATGGGGGATCAT
GTAACTCGCCTTGATCGTTGGGAACCGGAGCTGAATGAAGCCATACCAAACGACGAGCGTGACACCACGA
TGCCTGTAGCAATGGCAACAACGTTGCGCAAACTATTAACTGGCGAACTACTTACTCTAGCTTCCCGGCA
ACAATTAATAGACTGGATGGAGGCGGATAAAGTTGCAGGACCACTTCTGCGCTCGGCCCTTCCGGCTGGC
TGGTTTATTGCTGATAAATCTGGAGCCGGTGAGCGTGGGTCTCGCGGTATCATTGCAGCACTGGGGCCAG
ATGGTAAGCCCTCCCGTATCGTAGTTATCTACACGACGGGGAGTCAGGCAACTATGGATGAACGAAATAG
ACAGATCGCTGAGATAGGTGCCTCACTGATTAAGCATTGGTAACTGTCAGACCAAGTTTACTCATATATA
CTTTAGATTGATTTAAAACTTCATTTTTAATTTAAAAGGATCTAGGTGAAGATCCTTTTTGATAATCTCA
TGACCAAAATCCCTTAACGTGAGTTTTCGTTCCACTGAGCGTCAGACCCCGTAGAAAAGATCAAAGGATC
TTCTTGAGATCCTTTTTTTCTGCGCGTAATCTGCTGCTTGCAAACAAAAAAACCACCGCTACCAGCGGTG
GTTTGTTTGCCGGATCAAGAGCTACCAACTCTTTTTCCGAAGGTAACTGGCTTCAGCAGAGCGCAGATAC
CAAATACTGTTCTTCTAGTGTAGCCGTAGTTAGGCCACCACTTCAAGAACTCTGTAGCACCGCCTACATA
CCTCGCTCTGCTAATCCTGTTACCAGTGGCTGCTGCCAGTGGCGATAAGTCGTGTCTTACCGGGTTGGAC
TCAAGACGATAGTTACCGGATAAGGCGCAGCGGTCGGGCTGAACGGGGGGTTCGTGCACACAGCCCAGCT
TGGAGCGAACGACCTACACCGAACTGAGATACCTACAGCGTGAGCTATGAGAAAGCGCCACGCTTCCCGA
AGGGAGAAAGGCGGACAGGTATCCGGTAAGCGGCAGGGTCGGAACAGGAGAGCGCACGAGGGAGCTTCCA
GGGGGAAACGCCTGGTATCTTTATAGTCCTGTCGGGTTTCGCCACCTCTGACTTGAGCGTCGATTTTTGT
GATGCTCGTCAGGGGGGCGGAGCCTATGGAAAAACGCCAGCAACGCGGCCTTTTTACGGTTCCTGGCCTT
TTGCTGGCCTTTTGCTCACATGT
Features (pLannotate 1.2.2; 15 found; start..end, strand, type, name):
     12..39      +  repeat_region  AAV2 ITR (fragment): inverted terminal repeat of adeno-associated virus serotype 2 inverted
     68..95      +  repeat_region  AAV2 ITR (fragment): inverted terminal repeat of adeno-associated virus serotype 2 inverted
    942..1074    +  intron         chimeric intron: chimera between introns from human β-globin and immunoglobulin heavy chain genes
   1248..2418    +  CDS            GCaMP6s (fragment): improved fluorescent protein-based calcium sensor (Chen et al., 2013)
   2433..3021    +  misc_feature   WPRE: woodchuck hepatitis virus posttranscriptional regulatory element
   3084..3167    +  CDS            large T antigen (fragment): large T antigen from SV40 (simian virus 40)
   3190..3271    +  polyA_signal   SV40 poly(A) signal: SV40 polyadenylation signal
   3350..3490    +  repeat_region  AAV2 ITR: inverted terminal repeat of adeno-associated virus serotype 2 inverted
   3495..3546    -  misc_feature   bom (fragment): basis of mobility region from pBR322
   3565..4020    +  rep_origin     f1 ori (sequence partly withheld): f1 bacteriophage origin of replication; arrow indicates direction of (+) strand synthesis
   4021..4070    -  misc_feature   bom (fragment): basis of mobility region from pBR322
   4172..4207    -  CDS            rop (fragment): Rop protein, which maintains plasmids at low copy number; rop
   4302..4406    +  promoter       AmpR promoter: bla
   4407..5267    +  CDS            AmpR: β-lactamase; bla; confers resistance to ampicillin, carbenicillin, and related antibiotics
   5438..6026    +  rep_origin     ori: high-copy-number ColE1/pMB1/pBR322/pUC origin of replication
