[The description below was written by a language model from this plasmid's Addgene catalogue record and pLannotate feature annotations shown in this document.]
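Description:
pAAV_BiLAMP5e3_jGCaMP8m is a 6,087 bp adeno-associated virus transfer plasmid derived from the pAAV-S5E2-dTom-nlsdTom backbone. It is designed to package a recombinant AAV genome that expresses the genetically encoded calcium indicator jGCaMP8m in Lamp5 interneurons. In bacteria it is maintained as a high-copy plasmid through a ColE1/pUC-type origin and selected with ampicillin via the β-lactamase gene and its native promoter. An f1 phage origin is also present in the backbone, along with small remnants of pBR322 bom and rop sequence.

The expression cassette lies between AAV2 inverted terminal repeats, which provide the cis signals for genome replication and encapsidation. The automated annotation finds a full ITR on the 3' side but only short fragments on the 5' side. According to the catalogue entry, expression is driven by the BiLAMP5e3 enhancer (alias WDL0003). This element is not annotated in the feature table and presumably occupies the unannotated region upstream of the chimeric β-globin/immunoglobulin intron; the record does not name the minimal promoter paired with it. The synthetic 1,269 bp jGCaMP8m coding sequence follows. The annotation tool labels it as a GCaMP6s fragment, reflecting homology among GCaMP sensors rather than a different insert. Downstream, a WPRE enhances transcript stability and expression, and an SV40 polyadenylation signal, with an adjacent large T antigen fragment, terminates the transcript.

The construct belongs to an enhancer-AAV toolbox for targeting distinct interneuron subtypes. It serves to record calcium-dependent fluorescence as a readout of activity in Lamp5 interneurons without transgenic driver lines.
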