Addgene plasmid #213918: pAAV_BiLAMP5e3_jGCaMP8m
Purpose: AAV construct expressing jGCaMP8m driven by Lamp5 interneuron-targeting enhancer. Alias: pAAV_WDL0003_jGCaMP8m
Depositing lab: Gordon Fishell. Depositing organization: Broad Institute. Publication: An enhancer-AAV toolbox to target and manipulate distinct interneuron subtypes. Furlanis E, Dai M, Leyva Garcia B, Tran T, Vergara J, Pereira A, Gorissen BL, Wills S, Vlachos A, Hairston A, Dwivedi D, Du S, McMahon J, Huang S, Morabito A, Vazquez A, Kim S, Lee AT, Chang EF, Razzaq T, Qazi A, Vargish G, Yuan X, Caccavano A, Hunt S, Chittajallu R, McLean N, Hewitt L, Paranzino E, Rice H, Cummins AC, Plotnikova A, Mohanty A, Tangen AC, Shin JH, Azadi R, Eldridge MAG, Alvarez VA, Averbeck BB, Alyahyay M, Vallejo TR, Soheib M, Vattino LG, MacGregor CP, Chatain CP, Banks E, Olah VJ, Naskar S, Hill S, Liebergall S, Badiani R, Hyde L, Hanley E, Xu Q, Allaway KC, Goldberg EM, Rowan MJM, Nowakowski TJ, Lee S, Favuzzi E, Kaeser PS, Sjulson L, Batista-Brito R, Takesian AE, Ibrahim LA, Iqbal A, Pelkey KA, McBain CJ, Dimidschstein J, Fishell G, Wang Y. Neuron. 2025 May 21;113(10):1525-1547.e15. doi: 10.1016/j.neuron.2025.05.002. PubMed 40403705.
Backbone
  Vector backbone: pAAV-S5E2-dTom-nlsdTom
  Total vector size (bp): 6087
  Vector type: AAV
Growth in bacteria
  Bacterial resistance: Ampicillin, 100 μg/mL
  Growth temperature: 37°C
  Growth strain: NEB Stable
  Copy number: High Copy
Gene/Insert
  Gene/Insert name: jGCaMP8m
  Species: Synthetic
  Insert size (bp): 1269
Terms and licenses: Academic/Nonprofit Terms; Industry Terms: Not Available to Industry
Depositor comments: Please visit https://doi.org/10.1101/2024.07.17.603924 for bioRxiv preprint.
How to cite: pAAV_BiLAMP5e3_jGCaMP8m was a gift from Gordon Fishell (Addgene plasmid # 213918 ; http://n2t.net/addgene:213918 ; RRID:Addgene_213918) For viral preps, please replace (Addgene plasmid # 213918) in the above sentence with: (Addgene viral prep # 213918-AAV1)
